Addgene plasmid #81450: pDONR223_IDH2_p.T331M
Purpose: Gateway Donor vector containing IDH2 , part of the Target Accelerator Plasmid Collection.
Depositing lab: Jesse Boehm & William Hahn & David Root. Depositing organization: Broad Institute. Publication: Systematic Functional Interrogation of Rare Cancer Variants Identifies Oncogenic Alleles. Kim E, Ilic N, Shrestha Y, Zou L, Kamburov A, Zhu C, Yang X, Lubonja R, Tran N, Nguyen C, Lawrence MS, Piccioni F, Bagul M, Doench JG, Chouinard CR, Wu X, Hogstrom L, Natoli T, Tamayo P, Horn H, Corsello SM, Lage K, Root DE, Subramanian A, Golub TR, Getz G, Boehm JS, Hahn WC. Cancer Discov. 2016 Jul;6(7):714-26. doi: 10.1158/2159-8290.CD-16-0160. Epub 2016 May 4. PubMed 27147599.
Backbone
  Vector backbone: pDONR223
  Backbone manufacturer: Invitrogen
  Backbone size w/o insert (bp): 2790
  Vector type: Gateway Entry vector
Growth in bacteria
  Bacterial resistance: Spectinomycin, 50 μg/mL
  Growth temperature: 37°C
  Growth strain: DH5alpha
  Copy number: High Copy
Gene/Insert
  Gene/Insert name: IDH2 (alt name: NM_002168.3)
  Species: H. sapiens (human)
  Mutation: T331M
  Entrez Gene: IDH2 (a.k.a. D2HGA2, ICD-M, IDH, IDH-2, IDHM, IDP, IDPM, mNADP-IDH)
  Promoter: None
  Cloning method: Gateway Cloning
  Sequencing primers: 5′ M13pUC-fwd; 3′ M13-Rev
Terms and licenses: Academic/Nonprofit Terms; Industry Terms: Not Available to Industry
Depositor comments: Closed state: stop codon immediately follows insert
How to cite: pDONR223_IDH2_p.T331M was a gift from Jesse Boehm & William Hahn & David Root (Addgene plasmid # 81450 ; http://n2t.net/addgene:81450 ; RRID:Addgene_81450)
