[The description below was written by a language model from this plasmid's Addgene catalogue record and pLannotate feature annotations shown in this document.]
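Description:
pDONR223_IDH2_p.T331M is a Gateway entry clone built in the Invitrogen pDONR223 backbone and carrying the open reading frame of human IDH2, the mitochondrial NADP-dependent isocitrate dehydrogenase, with a T331M missense substitution. It belongs to the Target Accelerator Plasmid Collection, a set of cancer-associated variant clones assembled for systematic functional testing of rare alleles. The sequenced plasmid is about 4.15 kb. It replicates in E. coli from a high-copy ColE1/pUC-type origin and is selected with spectinomycin through the aadA (SmR) aminoglycoside adenylyltransferase gene. That gene lies downstream of a fragment of the class 1 integron Pc promoter and a short remnant of a gentamicin resistance gene.

The IDH2 coding sequence is flanked on both sides by attL recombination sites in opposite orientation. The annotation software labels both as attL3, and they are the sites used in the LR Clonase reaction to transfer the insert directionally into any compatible destination vector. The record lists no promoter for the insert, which is expected for an entry clone: expression depends on the regulatory elements and any tags supplied by the destination vector. The clone is in the "closed" configuration, meaning a stop codon immediately follows the ORF, so it suits native or N-terminally tagged expression but not C-terminal fusions. The rrnB T1 and T2 terminators upstream of the cassette insulate the insert from read-through transcription. A T7 promoter sits just beyond the downstream att site and points back toward the insert, and small lacI and lacZα fragments are backbone remnants. M13 primer sites allow sequence verification of the insert.
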