Features (pLannotate 1.2.2; 12 found; start..end, strand, type, name):
    121..213     +  CDS            lacI (fragment): lac repressor; lacI; The lac repressor binds to the lac operator to inhibit transcription in E. coli. This inhibition can be relieved by adding lactose or isopropyl-β-D-thiogalactopyranoside (IPTG).
    268..295     -  terminator     rrnB T2 terminator: transcription terminator T2 from the E. coli rrnB gene
    427..470     +  terminator     rrnB T1 terminator: Escherichia coli rrnB; transcription terminator T1 from the E. coli rrnB gene
    517..553     -  CDS            lacZα (fragment): LacZα fragment of β-galactosidase; lacZ fragment
    570..665     +  protein_bind   attL3: mutant version of attL; recombination site for the Gateway® LR reaction LR Clonase™
    671..2026    +  CDS            IDH2: IDHP_HUMAN - Experimental evidence at protein level: Swiss-Prot protein existence level 1. Plays a role in intermediary metabolism and energy production. It may tightly associate or interact with the pyruvate dehydrogenase complex. From Homo sapiens (Human).
   2034..2129    -  protein_bind   attL3: mutant version of attL; recombination site for the Gateway® LR reaction LR Clonase™
   2148..2166    -  promoter       T7 promoter: promoter for bacteriophage T7 RNA polymerase
   2356..2379    +  promoter       Pc promoter (fragment): intI1 (promoter lies within the coding sequence); class 1 integron promoter
   2555..2611    +  CDS            GmR (fragment): gentamycin acetyltransferase; aacC1; confers resistance to gentamycin
   2618..3409    +  CDS            SmR: aminoglycoside adenylyltransferase (Murphy, 1985); aadA; confers resistance to spectinomycin and streptomycin
   3502..4090    +  rep_origin     ori: high-copy-number ColE1/pMB1/pBR322/pUC origin of replication
>Addgene plasmid #81450 | pDONR223_IDH2_p.T331M | addgene full sequence | sequence record 166750 | Addgene NGS result
CTTTCCTGCGTTATCCCCTGATTCTGTGGATAACCGTATTACCGCCTTTGAGTGAGCTGATACCGCTCGC
CGCAGCCGAACGACCGAGCGCAGCGAGTCAGTGAGCGAGGAAGCGGAAGAGCGCCCAATACGCAAACCGC
CTCTCCCCGCGCGTTGGCCGATTCATTAATGCAGCTGGCACGACAGGTTTCCCGACTGGAAAGCGGGCAG
TGAGCGCAACGCAATTAATACGCGTACCGCTAGCCAGGAAGAGTTTGTAGAAACGCAAAAAGGCCATCCG
TCAGGATGGCCTTCTGCTTAGTTTGATGCCTGGCAGTTTATGGCGGGCGTCCTGCCCGCCACCCTCCGGG
CCGTTGCTTCACAACGTTCAAATCCGCTCCCGGCGGATTTGTCCTACTCAGGAGAGCGTTCACCGACAAA
CAACAGATAAAACGAAAGGCCCAGTCTTCCGACTGAGCCTTTCGTTTTATTTGATGCCTGGCAGTTCCCT
ACTCTCGCGTTAACGCTAGCATGGATGTTTTCCCAGTCACGACGTTGTAAAACGACGGCCAGTCTTAAGC
TCGGGCCCCAAATAATGATTTTATTTTGACTGATAGTGACCTGTTCGTTGCAACAAATTGATGAGCAATG
CTTTTTTATAATGCCAACTTTGTACAAAAAAGTTGGCACCATGGCCGGCTACCTGCGGGTCGTGCGCTCG
CTCTGCAGAGCCTCAGGCTCGCGGCCGGCCTGGGCGCCGGCGGCCCTGACAGCCCCCACCTCGCAAGAGC
AGCCGCGGCGCCACTATGCCGACAAAAGGATCAAGGTGGCGAAGCCCGTGGTGGAGATGGATGGTGATGA
GATGACCCGTATTATCTGGCAGTTCATCAAGGAGAAGCTCATCCTGCCCCACGTGGACATCCAGCTAAAG
TATTTTGACCTCGGGCTCCCAAACCGTGACCAGACTGATGACCAGGTCACCATTGACTCTGCACTGGCCA
CCCAGAAGTACAGTGTGGCTGTCAAGTGTGCCACCATCACCCCTGATGAGGCCCGTGTGGAAGAGTTCAA
GCTGAAGAAGATGTGGAAAAGTCCCAATGGAACTATCCGGAACATCCTGGGGGGGACTGTCTTCCGGGAG
CCCATCATCTGCAAAAACATCCCACGCCTAGTCCCTGGCTGGACCAAGCCCATCACCATTGGCAGGCACG
CCCATGGCGACCAGTACAAGGCCACAGACTTTGTGGCAGACCGGGCCGGCACTTTCAAAATGGTCTTCAC
CCCAAAAGATGGCAGTGGTGTCAAGGAGTGGGAAGTGTACAACTTCCCCGCAGGCGGCGTGGGCATGGGC
ATGTACAACACCGACGAGTCCATCTCAGGTTTTGCGCACAGCTGCTTCCAGTATGCCATCCAGAAGAAAT
GGCCGCTGTACATGAGCACCAAGAACACCATACTGAAAGCCTACGATGGGCGTTTCAAGGACATCTTCCA
GGAGATCTTTGACAAGCACTATAAGACCGACTTCGACAAGAATAAGATCTGGTATGAGCACCGGCTCATT
GATGACATGGTGGCTCAGGTCCTCAAGTCTTCGGGTGGCTTTGTGTGGGCCTGCAAGAACTATGACGGAG
ATGTGCAGTCAGACATCCTGGCCCAGGGCTTTGGCTCCCTTGGCCTGATGATGTCCGTCCTGGTCTGCCC
TGATGGGAAGACGATTGAGGCTGAGGCCGCTCATGGGACCGTCACCCGCCACTATCGGGAGCACCAGAAG
GGCCGGCCCACCAGCACCAACCCCATCGCCAGCATCTTTGCCTGGACACGTGGCCTGGAGCACCGGGGGA
AGCTGGATGGGAACCAAGACCTCATCAGGTTTGCCCAGATGCTGGAGAAGGTGTGCGTGGAGACGGTGGA
GAGTGGAGCCATGACCAAGGACCTGGCGGGCTGCATTCACGGCCTCAGCAATGTGAAGCTGAACGAGCAC
TTCCTGAACACCACGGACTTCCTCGACACCATCAAGAGCAACCTGGACAGAGCCCTGGGCAGGCAGTGAT
TGCCAACTTTCTTGTACAAAGTTGGCATTATAAGAAAGCATTGCTTATCAATTTGTTGCAACGAACAGGT
CACTATCAGTCAAAATAAAATCATTATTTGCCATCCAGCTGATATCCCCTATAGTGAGTCGTATTACATG
GTCATAGCTGTTTCCTGGCAGCTCTGGCCCGTGTCTCAAAATCTCTGATGTTACATTGCACAAGATAAAA
ATATATCATCATGCCTCCTCTAGACCAGCCAGGACAGAAATGCCTCGACTTCGCTGCTACCCAAGGTTGC
CGGGTGACGCACACCGTGGAAACGGATGAAGGCACGAACCCAGTGGACATAAGCCTGTTCGGTTCGTAAG
CTGTAATGCAAGTAGCGTATGCGCTCACGCAACTGGTCCAGAACCTTGACCGAACGCAGCGGTGGTAACG
GCGCAGTGGCGGTTTTCATGGCTTGTTATGACTGTTTTTTTGGGGTACAGTCTATGCCTCGGGCATCCAA
GCAGCAAGCGCGTTACGCCGTGGGTCGATGTTTGATGTTATGGAGCAGCAACGATGTTACGCAGCAGGGC
AGTCGCCCTAAAACAAAGTTAAACATTATGAGGGAAGCGGTGATCGCCGAAGTATCGACTCAACTATCAG
AGGTAGTTGGCGTCATCGAGCGCCATCTCGAACCGACGTTGCTGGCCGTACATTTGTACGGCTCCGCAGT
GGATGGCGGCCTGAAGCCACACAGTGATATTGATTTGCTGGTTACGGTGACCGTAAGGCTTGATGAAACA
ACGCGGCGAGCTTTGATCAACGACCTTTTGGAAACTTCGGCTTCCCCTGGAGAGAGCGAGATTCTCCGCG
CTGTAGAAGTCACCATTGTTGTGCACGACGACATCATTCCGTGGCGTTATCCAGCTAAGCGCGAACTGCA
ATTTGGAGAATGGCAGCGCAATGACATTCTTGCAGGTATCTTCGAGCCAGCCACGATCGACATTGATCTG
GCTATCTTGCTGACAAAAGCAAGAGAACATAGCGTTGCCTTGGTAGGTCCAGCGGCGGAGGAACTCTTTG
ATCCGGTTCCTGAACAGGATCTATTTGAGGCGCTAAATGAAACCTTAACGCTATGGAACTCGCCGCCCGA
CTGGGCTGGCGATGAGCGAAATGTAGTGCTTACGTTGTCCCGCATTTGGTACAGCGCAGTAACCGGCAAA
ATCGCGCCGAAGGATGTCGCTGCCGACTGGGCAATGGAGCGCCTGCCGGCCCAGTATCAGCCCGTCATAC
TTGAAGCTAGACAGGCTTATCTTGGACAAGAAGAAGATCGCTTGGCCTCGCGCGCAGATCAGTTGGAAGA
ATTTGTCCACTACGTGAAAGGCGAGATCACCAAGGTAGTCGGCAAATAACCCTCGAGCCACCCATGACCA
AAATCCCTTAACGTGAGTTACGCGTCGTTCCACTGAGCGTCAGACCCCGTAGAAAAGATCAAAGGATCTT
CTTGAGATCCTTTTTTTCTGCGCGTAATCTGCTGCTTGCAAACAAAAAAACCACCGCTACCAGCGGTGGT
TTGTTTGCCGGATCAAGAGCTACCAACTCTTTTTCCGAAGGTAACTGGCTTCAGCAGAGCGCAGATACCA
AATACTGTTCTTCTAGTGTAGCCGTAGTTAGGCCACCACTTCAAGAACTCTGTAGCACCGCCTACATACC
TCGCTCTGCTAATCCTGTTACCAGTGGCTGCTGCCAGTGGCGATAAGTCGTGTCTTACCGGGTTGGACTC
AAGACGATAGTTACCGGATAAGGCGCAGCGGTCGGGCTGAACGGGGGGTTCGTGCACACAGCCCAGCTTG
GAGCGAACGACCTACACCGAACTGAGATACCTACAGCGTGAGCTATGAGAAAGCGCCACGCTTCCCGAAG
GGAGAAAGGCGGACAGGTATCCGGTAAGCGGCAGGGTCGGAACAGGAGAGCGCACGAGGGAGCTTCCAGG
GGGAAACGCCTGGTATCTTTATAGTCCTGTCGGGTTTCGCCACCTCTGACTTGAGCGTCGATTTTTGTGA
TGCTCGTCAGGGGGGCGGAGCCTATGGAAAAACGCCAGCAACGCGGCCTTTTTACGGTTCCTGGCCTTTT
GCTGGCCTTTTGCTCACATGTT
