>Addgene plasmid #81450 | pDONR223_IDH2_p.T331M | depositor partial sequence | sequence record 154769 | Insert sequence
ATGGCCGGCTACCTGCGGGTCGTGCGCTCGCTCTGCAGAGCCTCAGGCTCGCGGCCGGCCTGGGCGCCGG
CGGCCCTGACAGCCCCCACCTCGCAAGAGCAGCCGCGGCGCCACTATGCCGACAAAAGGATCAAGGTGGC
GAAGCCCGTGGTGGAGATGGATGGTGATGAGATGACCCGTATTATCTGGCAGTTCATCAAGGAGAAGCTC
ATCCTGCCCCACGTGGACATCCAGCTAAAGTATTTTGACCTCGGGCTCCCAAACCGTGACCAGACTGATG
ACCAGGTCACCATTGACTCTGCACTGGCCACCCAGAAGTACAGTGTGGCTGTCAAGTGTGCCACCATCAC
CCCTGATGAGGCCCGTGTGGAAGAGTTCAAGCTGAAGAAGATGTGGAAAAGTCCCAATGGAACTATCCGG
AACATCCTGGGGGGGACTGTCTTCCGGGAGCCCATCATCTGCAAAAACATCCCACGCCTAGTCCCTGGCT
GGACCAAGCCCATCACCATTGGCAGGCACGCCCATGGCGACCAGTACAAGGCCACAGACTTTGTGGCAGA
CCGGGCCGGCACTTTCAAAATGGTCTTCACCCCAAAAGATGGCAGTGGTGTCAAGGAGTGGGAAGTGTAC
AACTTCCCCGCAGGCGGCGTGGGCATGGGCATGTACAACACCGACGAGTCCATCTCAGGTTTTGCGCACA
GCTGCTTCCAGTATGCCATCCAGAAGAAATGGCCGCTGTACATGAGCACCAAGAACACCATACTGAAAGC
CTACGATGGGCGTTTCAAGGACATCTTCCAGGAGATCTTTGACAAGCACTATAAGACCGACTTCGACAAG
AATAAGATCTGGTATGAGCACCGGCTCATTGATGACATGGTGGCTCAGGTCCTCAAGTCTTCGGGTGGCT
TTGTGTGGGCCTGCAAGAACTATGACGGAGATGTGCAGTCAGACATCCTGGCCCAGGGCTTTGGCTCCCT
TGGCCTGATGATGTCCGTCCTGGTCTGCCCTGATGGGAAGACGATTGAGGCTGAGGCCGCTCATGGGACC
GTCACCCGCCACTATCGGGAGCACCAGAAGGGCCGGCCCACCAGCACCAACCCCATCGCCAGCATCTTTG
CCTGGACACGTGGCCTGGAGCACCGGGGGAAGCTGGATGGGAACCAAGACCTCATCAGGTTTGCCCAGAT
GCTGGAGAAGGTGTGCGTGGAGACGGTGGAGAGTGGAGCCATGACCAAGGACCTGGCGGGCTGCATTCAC
GGCCTCAGCAATGTGAAGCTGAACGAGCACTTCCTGAACACCACGGACTTCCTCGACACCATCAAGAGCA
ACCTGGACAGAGCCCTGGGCAGGCAG
