>Addgene plasmid #81450 | pDONR223_IDH2_p.T331M | addgene partial sequence | sequence record 156296 | M13-F20 5'-TGTAAAACGACGGCCAGT-3'
TTCGTTGCAACAAATTGATGAGCAATGCTTTTTTATAATGCCAACTTTGTACAAAAAAGTTGGCACCATG
GCCGGCTACCTGCGGGTCGTGCGCTCGCTCTGCAGAGCCTCAGGCTCGCGGCCGGCCTGGGCGCCGGCGG
CCCTGACAGCCCCCACCTCGCAAGAGCAGCCGCGGCGCCACTATGCCGACAAAAGGATCAAGGTGGCGAA
GCCCGTGGTGGAGATGGATGGTGATGAGATGACCCGTATTATCTGGCAGTTCATCAAGGAGAAGCTCATC
CTGCCCCACGTGGACATCCAGCTAAAGTATTTTGACCTCGGGCTCCCAAACCGTGACCAGACTGATGACC
AGGTCACCATTGACTCTGCACTGGCCACCCAGAAGTACAGTGTGGCTGTCAAGTGTGCCACCATCACCCC
TGATGAGGCCCGTGTGGAAGAGTTCAAGCTGAAGAAGATGTGGAAAAGTCCCAATGGAACTATCCGGAAC
ATCCTGGGGGGGACTGTCTTCCGGGAGCCCATCATCTGCAAAAACATCCCACGCCTAGTCCCTGGCTGGA
CCAAGCCCATCACCATTGGCAGGCACGCCCATGGCGACCAGTACAAGGCCACAGACTTTGTGGCAGACCG
GGCCGGCACTTTCAAAATGGTCTTCACCCCAAAAGATGGCAGTGGTGTCAAGGAGTGGGAAGTGTACAAC
TTCCCCGCAGGCGGCGTGGGCATGGGCATGTACAACACCGACGAGTCCATCTCAGGTTTTGCGCACAGCT
GCTTCCAGTATGCCATCCAGAAGAAATGGCCGCTGTACATGAGCACCAAGAACACCATACTGAAAGCCTA
CGATGGGCGTTTCAAGGACATCTTCCAGGAGATCTTTGACAAGCACTATAAGACCGACTTCGACAAGAAT
AAGATCTGGTATGAGCACCGGCTCATTGATGACATGGTGGCTCAGGTCCTCAAGTCTTCGGGTGGCTTTG
TGTGGGCCTGCAAGAACTATGACGGAGATGTG
